>Addgene plasmid #144636 | TFORF3160 | addgene full sequence | sequence record 348302 | Addgene NGS Result
GGCTCCGGTGCCCGTCAGTGGGCAGAGCGCACATCGCCCACAGTCCCCGAGAAGTTGGGGGGAGGGGTCG
GCAATTGAACCGGTGCCTAGAGAAGGTGGCGCGGGGTAAACTGGGAAAGTGATGTCGTGTACTGGCTCCG
CCTTTTTCCCGAGGGTGGGGGAGAACCGTATATAAGTGCAGTAGTCGCCGTGAACGTTCTTTTTCGCAAC
GGGTTTGCCGCCAGAACACAGGTAAGTGCCGTGTGTGGTTCCCGCGGGCCTGGCCTCTTTACGGGTTATG
GCCCTTGCGTGCCTTGAATTACTTCCACCTGGCTGCAGTACGTGATTCTTGATCCCGAGCTTCGGGTTGG
AAGTGGGTGGGAGAGTTCGAGGCCTTGCGCTTAAGGAGCCCCTTCGCCTCGTGCTTGAGTTGAGGCCTGG
CCTGGGCGCTGGGGCCGCCGCGTGCGAATCTGGTGGCACCTTCGCGCCTGTCTCGCTGCTTTCGATAAGT
CTCTAGCCATTTAAAATTTTTGATGACCTGCTGCGACGCTTTTTTTCTGGCAAGATAGTCTTGTAAATGC
GGGCCAAGATCTGCACACTGGTATTTCGGTTTTTGGGGCCGCGGGCGGCGACGGGGCCCGTGCGTCCCAG
CGCACATGTTCGGCGAGGCGGGGCCTGCGAGCGCGGCCACCGAGAATCGGACGGGGGTAGTCTCAAGCTG
GCCGGCCTGCTCTGGTGCCTGGCCTCGCGCCGCCGTGTATCGCCCCGCCCTGGGCGGCAAGGCTGGCCCG
GTCGGCACCAGTTGCGTGAGCGGAAAGATGGCCGCTTCCCGGCCCTGCTGCAGGGAGCTCAAAATGGAGG
ACGCGGCGCTCGGGAGAGCGGGCGGGTGAGTCACCCACACAAAGGAAAAGGGCCTTTCCGTCCTCAGCCG
TCGCTTCATGTGACTCCACGGAGTACCGGGCGCCGTCCAGGCACCTCGATTAGTTCTCGAGCTTTTGGAG
TACGTCGTCTTTAGGTTGGGGGGAGGGGTTTTATGCGATGGAGTTTCCCCACACTGAGTGGGTGGAGACT
GAAGTTAGGCCAGCTTGGCACTTGATGTAATTCTCCTTGGAATTTGCCCTTTTTGAGTTTGGATCTTGGT
TCATTCTCAAGCCTCAGACAGTGGTTCAAAGTTTTTTTCTTCCATTTCAGGTGTCGTGAGGCTAGCATCG
ATTGATCAACAAGTTTGTACAAAAAAGTTGGCACCATGCCGCGCTCCTTCCTGGTGAAAACGCACTCCAG
CCACAGGGTCCCCAACTACCGGCGGCTGGAGACGCAGAGAGAAATCAATGGTGCCTGCTCTGCCTGTGGG
GGGCTGGTGGTGCCCCTCCTCCCCCGAGACAAGGAGGCCCCTTCTGTGCCCGGTGACCTTCCCCAGCCCT
GGGACCGCTCCTCGGCCGTCGCCTGCATCTCCCTGCCCCTCCTGCCACGGATCGAGGAAGCTCTGGGGGC
CTCTGGGCTGGACGCCTTGGAAGTCAGCGAGGTCGACCCTCGGGCCAGCCGGGCCGCCATTGTACCCCTC
AAAGACAGCCTGAACCACCTCAACCTGCCCCCACTGCTGGTGCTGCCCACACGGTGGTCCCCGACCTTGG
GCCCAGACCGGCACGGGGCTCCGGAAAAACTGCTTGGGGCTGAGCGGATGCCCCGAGCCCCGGGCGGCTT
TGAGTGCTTCCACTGCCACAAACCCTACCACACGCTGGCCGGGCTGGCCAGGCACCGGCAGCTGCACTGC
CACCTGCAGGTGGGGCGTGTCTTCACCTGCAAGTACTGCGACAAGGAGTACACCAGCCTGGGTGCCCTCA
AGATGCACATCCGCACTCACACGCTGCCCTGCACCTGCAAGATCTGTGGCAAGGCCTTCTCCAGGCCCTG
GTTACTGCAGGGCCATGTCCGCACCCACACAGGGGAGAAGCCCTATGCCTGCTCGCACTGCAGCAGGGCC
TTTGCCGACCGCTCCAACCTTCGGGCCCATCTGCAAACGCACTCAGACGCCAAGAAGTACCGGTGCCGGC
GCTGCACCAAGACCTTCTCCCGCATGTCCCTCCTGGCGCGGCATGAGGAGTCTGGCTGCTGCCCGGGCCC
CTTGCCAACTTTCTTGTACAAAGTGGTTGATATCGGTAAGCCTATCCCTAACCCTCTCCTCGGTCTCGAT
TCTACGTAGTAATGAACTAGTCCGTAACTTGAAAGTATTTCGATTTCTTGGCTTTATATATCTTGTGGAA
AGGACGAACTTGGCAGCTGTTAGTTGCCTTTACGCGTTAAGTCGACAATCAACCTCTGGATTACAAAATT
TGTGAAAGATTGACTGGTATTCTTAACTATGTTGCTCCTTTTACGCTATGTGGATACGCTGCTTTAATGC
CTTTGTATCATGCTATTGCTTCCCGTATGGCTTTCATTTTCTCCTCCTTGTATAAATCCTGGTTGCTGTC
TCTTTATGAGGAGTTGTGGCCCGTTGTCAGGCAACGTGGCGTGGTGTGCACTGTGTTTGCTGACGCAACC
CCCACTGGTTGGGGCATTGCCACCACCTGTCAGCTCCTTTCCGGGACTTTCGCTTTCCCCCTCCCTATTG
CCACGGCGGAACTCATCGCCGCCTGCCTTGCCCGCTGCTGGACAGGGGCTCGGCTGTTGGGCACTGACAA
TTCCGTGGTGTTGTCGGGGAAATCATCGTCCTTTCCTTGGCTGCTCGCCTGTGTTGCCACCTGGATTCTG
CGCGGGACGTCCTTCTGCTACGTCCCTTCGGCCCTCAATCCAGCGGACCTTCCTTCCCGCGGCCTGCTGC
CGGCTCTGCGGCCTCTTCCGCGTCTTCGCCTTCGCCCTCAGACGAGTCGGATCTCCCTTTGGGCCGCCTC
CCCGCGTCGACTTTAAGACCAATGACTTACAAGGCAGCTGTAGATCTTAGCCACTTTTTAAAAGAAAAGG
GGGGACTGGAAGGGCTAATTCACTCCCAACGAAGACAAGATCTGCTTTTTGCTTGTACTGGGTCTCTCTG
GTTAGACCAGATCTGAGCCTGGGAGCTCTCTGGCTAACTAGGGAACCCACTGCTTAAGCCTCAATAAAGC
TTGCCTTGAGTGCTTCAAGTAGTGTGTGCCCGTCTGTTGTGTGACTCTGGTAACTAGAGATCCCTCAGAC
CCTTTTAGTCAGTGTGGAAAATCTCTAGCAGTACGTATAGTAGTTCATGTCATCTTATTATTCAGTATTT
ATAACTTGCAAAGAAATGAATATCAGAGAGTGAGAGGAACTTGTTTATTGCAGCTTATAATGGTTACAAA
TAAAGCAATAGCATCACAAATTTCACAAATAAAGCATTTTTTTCACTGCATTCTAGTTGTGGTTTGTCCA
AACTCATCAATGTATCTTATCATGTCTGGCTCTAGCTATCCCGCCCCTAACTCCGCCCATCCCGCCCCTA
ACTCCGCCCAGTTCCGCCCATTCTCCGCCCCATGGCTGACTAATTTTTTTTATTTATGCAGAGGCCGAGG
CCGCCTCGGCCTCTGAGCTATTCCAGAAGTAGTGAGGAGGCTTTTTTGGAGGCCTAGGGACGTACCCAAT
TCGCCCTATAGTGAGTCGTATTACGCGCGCTCACTGGCCGTCGTTTTACAACGTCGTGACTGGGAAAACC
CTGGCGTTACCCAACTTAATCGCCTTGCAGCACATCCCCCTTTCGCCAGCTGGCGTAATAGCGAAGAGGC
CCGCACCGATCGCCCTTCCCAACAGTTGCGCAGCCTGAATGGCGAATGGG
[124 nt withheld, positions 3761-3884]
C
[91 nt withheld, positions 3886-3976]
A
[49 nt withheld, positions 3978-4026]
CCTTTGACGTTGGAGTCCACGTTCTTT
[37 nt withheld, positions 4054-4090]
ACCCTATCTCGGTCTATTCTTTTGATTTATAAGGGATTTTGCCGATTTCGGCCTATTGGTTAAAAAATGA
GCTGATTTAACAAAAATTTAACGCGAATTTTAACAAAATATTAACGCTTACAATTTAGGTGGCACTTTTC
GGGGAAATGTGCGCGGAACCCCTATTTGTTTATTTTTCTAAATACATTCAAATATGTATCCGCTCATGAG
ACAATAACCCTGATAAATGCTTCAATAATATTGAAAAAGGAAGAGTATGAGTATTCAACATTTCCGTGTC
GCCCTTATTCCCTTTTTTGCGGCATTTTGCCTTCCTGTTTTTGCTCACCCAGAAACGCTGGTGAAAGTAA
AAGATGCTGAAGATCAGTTGGGTGCACGAGTGGGTTACATCGAACTGGATCTCAACAGCGGTAAGATCCT
TGAGAGTTTTCGCCCCGAAGAACGTTTTCCAATGATGAGCACTTTTAAAGTTCTGCTATGTGGCGCGGTA
TTATCCCGTATTGACGCCGGGCAAGAGCAACTCGGTCGCCGCATACACTATTCTCAGAATGACTTGGTTG
AGTACTCACCAGTCACAGAAAAGCATCTTACGGATGGCATGACAGTAAGAGAATTATGCAGTGCTGCCAT
AACCATGAGTGATAACACTGCGGCCAACTTACTTCTGACAACGATCGGAGGACCGAAGGAGCTAACCGCT
TTTTTGCACAACATGGGGGATCATGTAACTCGCCTTGATCGTTGGGAACCGGAGCTGAATGAAGCCATAC
CAAACGACGAGCGTGACACCACGATGCCTGTAGCAATGGCAACAACGTTGCGCAAACTATTAACTGGCGA
ACTACTTACTCTAGCTTCCCGGCAACAATTAATAGACTGGATGGAGGCGGATAAAGTTGCAGGACCACTT
CTGCGCTCGGCCCTTCCGGCTGGCTGGTTTATTGCTGATAAATCTGGAGCCGGTGAGCGTGGGTCTCGCG
GTATCATTGCAGCACTGGGGCCAGATGGTAAGCCCTCCCGTATCGTAGTTATCTACACGACGGGGAGTCA
GGCAACTATGGATGAACGAAATAGACAGATCGCTGAGATAGGTGCCTCACTGATTAAGCATTGGTAACTG
TCAGACCAAGTTTACTCATATATACTTTAGATTGATTTAAAACTTCATTTTTAATTTAAAAGGATCTAGG
TGAAGATCCTTTTTGATAATCTCATGACCAAAATCCCTTAACGTGAGTTTTCGTTCCACTGAGCGTCAGA
CCCCGTAGAAAAGATCAAAGGATCTTCTTGAGATCCTTTTTTTCTGCGCGTAATCTGCTGCTTGCAAACA
AAAAAACCACCGCTACCAGCGGTGGTTTGTTTGCCGGATCAAGAGCTACCAACTCTTTTTCCGAAGGTAA
CTGGCTTCAGCAGAGCGCAGATACCAAATACTGTTCTTCTAGTGTAGCCGTAGTTAGGCCACCACTTCAA
GAACTCTGTAGCACCGCCTACATACCTCGCTCTGCTAATCCTGTTACCAGTGGCTGCTGCCAGTGGCGAT
AAGTCGTGTCTTACCGGGTTGGACTCAAGACGATAGTTACCGGATAAGGCGCAGCGGTCGGGCTGAACGG
GGGGTTCGTGCACACAGCCCAGCTTGGAGCGAACGACCTACACCGAACTGAGATACCTACAGCGTGAGCT
ATGAGAAAGCGCCACGCTTCCCGAAGGGAGAAAGGCGGACAGGTATCCGGTAAGCGGCAGGGTCGGAACA
GGAGAGCGCACGAGGGAGCTTCCAGGGGGAAACGCCTGGTATCTTTATAGTCCTGTCGGGTTTCGCCACC
TCTGACTTGAGCGTCGATTTTTGTGATGCTCGTCAGGGGGGCGGAGCCTATGGAAAAACGCCAGCAACGC
GGCCTTTTTACGGTTCCTGGCCTTTTGCTGGCCTTTTGCTCACATGTTCTTTCCTGCGTTATCCCCTGAT
TCTGTGGATAACCGTATTACCGCCTTTGAGTGAGCTGATACCGCTCGCCGCAGCCGAACGACCGAGCGCA
GCGAGTCAGTGAGCGAGGAAGCGGAAGAGCGCCCAATACGCAAACCGCCTCTCCCCGCGCGTTGGCCGAT
TCATTAATGCAGCTGGCACGACAGGTTTCCCGACTGGAAAGCGGGCAGTGAGCGCAACGCAATTAATGTG
AGTTAGCTCACTCATTAGGCACCCCAGGCTTTACACTTTATGCTTCCGGCTCGTATGTTGTGTGGAATTG
TGAGCGGATAACAATTTCACACAGGAAACAGCTATGACCATGATTACGCCAAGCGCGCAATTAACCCTCA
CTAAAGGGAACAAAAGCTGGAGCTGCAAGCTTAATGTAGTCTTATGCAATACTCTTGTAGTCTTGCAACA
TGGTAACGATGAGTTAGCAACATGCCTTACAAGGAGAGAAAAAGCACCGTGCATGCCGATTGGTGGAAGT
AAGGTGGTACGATCGTGCCTTATTAGGAAGGCAACAGACGGGTCTGACATGGATTGGACGAACCACTGAA
TTGCCGCATTGCAGAGATATTGTATTTAAGTGCCTAGCTCGATACATAAACGGGTCTCTCTGGTTAGACC
AGATCTGAGCCTGGGAGCTCTCTGGCTAACTAGGGAACCCACTGCTTAAGCCTCAATAAAGCTTGCCTTG
AGTGCTTCAAGTAGTGTGTGCCCGTCTGTTGTGTGACTCTGGTAACTAGAGATCCCTCAGACCCTTTTAG
TCAGTGTGGAAAATCTCTAGCAGTGGCGCCCGAACAGGGACTTGAAAGCGAAAGGGAAACCAGAGGAGCT
CTCTCGACGCAGGACTCGGCTTGCTGAAGCGCGCACGGCAAGAGGCGAGGGGCGGCGACTGGTGAGTACG
CCAAAAATTTTGACTAGCGGAGGCTAGAAGGAGAGAGATGGGTGCGAGAGCGTCAGTATTAAGCGGGGGA
GAATTAGATCGCGATGGGAAAAAATTCGGTTAAGGCCAGGGGGAAAGAAAAAATATAAATTAAAACATAT
AGTATGGGCAAGCAGGGAGCTAGAACGATTCGCAGTTAATCCTGGCCTGTTAGAAACATCAGAAGGCTGT
AGACAAATACTGGGACAGCTACAACCATCCCTTCAGACAGGATCAGAAGAACTTAGATCATTATATAATA
CAGTAGCAACCCTCTATTGTGTGCATCAAAGGATAGAGATAAAAGACACCAAGGAAGCTTTAGACAAGAT
AGAGGAAGAGCAAAACAAAAGTAAGACCACCGCACAGCAAGCGGCCGCTGATCTTCAGACCTGGAGGAGG
AGATATGAGGGACAATTGGAGAAGTGAATTATATAAATATAAAGTAGTAAAAATTGAACCATTAGGAGTA
GCACCCACCAAGGCAAAGAGAAGAGTGGTGCAGAGAGAAAAAAGAGCAGTGGGAATAGGAGCTTTGTTCC
TTGGGTTCTTGGGAGCAGCAGGAAGCACTATGGGCGCAGCGTCAATGACGCTGACGGTACAGGCCAGACA
ATTATTGTCTGGTATAGTGCAGCAGCAGAACAATTTGCTGAGGGCTATTGAGGCGCAACAGCATCTGTTG
CAACTCACAGTCTGGGGCATCAAGCAGCTCCAGGCAAGAATCCTGGCTGTGGAAAGATACCTAAAGGATC
AACAGCTCCTGGGGATTTGGGGTTGCTCTGGAAAACTCATTTGCACCACTGCTGTGCCTTGGAATGCTAG
TTGGAGTAATAAATCTCTGGAACAGATTTGGAATCACACGACCTGGATGGAGTGGGACAGAGAAATTAAC
AATTACACAAGCTTAATACACTCCTTAATTGAAGAATCGCAAAACCAGCAAGAAAAGAATGAACAAGAAT
TATTGGAATTAGATAAATGGGCAAGTTTGTGGAATTGGTTTAACATAACAAATTGGCTGTGGTATATAAA
ATTATTCATAATGATAGTAGGAGGCTTGGTAGGTTTAAGAATAGTTTTTGCTGTACTTTCTATAGTGAAT
AGAGTTAGGCAGGGATATTCACCATTATCGTTTCAGACCCACCTCCCAACCCCGAGGGGACCCATGCATT
GCATCTCAATTAGTCAGCAACCAGGTGTGGAAAGTCCCCAGGCTCCCCAGCAGGCAGAAGTATGCAAAGC
ATGCGTCTCAATTAGTCAGCAACCATAGTCCCGCCCCTAACTCCGCCCATCCCGCCCCTAACTCCGCCCA
GTTCCGCCCATTCTCCGCCCCATGGCTGACTAATTTTTTTTATTTATGCAGAGGCCGAGGCCGCCTCGGC
CTCTGAGCTATTCCAGAAGTAGTGAGGAGGCTTTTTTGGAGGCCTAGGCTTTTGCAAAAAGCTTTCTAGA
GGTACCACCGGAGCTTACCATGACCGAGTACAAGCCCACGGTGCGCCTCGCCACCCGCGACGACGTCCCC
AGGGCCGTACGCACCCTCGCCGCCGCGTTCGCCGACTACCCCGCCACGCGCCACACCGTCGATCCGGACC
GCCACATCGAGCGGGTCACCGAGCTGCAAGAACTCTTCCTCACGCGCGTCGGGCTCGACATCGGCAAGGT
GTGGGTCGCGGACGACGGCGCCGCCGTGGCGGTCTGGACCACGCCGGAGAGCGTCGAAGCGGGGGCGGTG
TTCGCCGAGATCGGCCCGCGCATGGCCGAGTTGAGCGGTTCCCGGCTGGCCGCGCAGCAACAGATGGAAG
GCCTCCTGGCGCCGCACCGGCCCAAGGAGCCCGCGTGGTTCCTGGCCACCGTCGGCGTCTCGCCCGACCA
CCAGGGCAAGGGTCTGGGCAGCGCCGTCGTGCTCCCCGGAGTGGAGGCGGCCGAGCGCGCCGGGGTGCCC
GCCTTCCTGGAGACCTCCGCGCCCCGCAACCTCCCCTTCTACGAGCGGCTCGGCTTCACCGTCACCGCCG
ACGTCGAGGTGCCCGAAGGACCGCGCACCTGGTGCATGACCCGCAAGCCCGGTGCCAGTTAACGAATTCT
AGATCTTGAGACAAATGGCAGTATTCATCCACAATTTTAAAAGAAAAGGGGGGATTGGGGGGTACAGTGC
AGGGGAAAGAATAGTAGACATAATAGCAACAGACATACAAACTAAAGAATTACAAAAACAAATTACAAAA
ATTCAAAATTTTCGGGTTTATTACAGGGACAGCAGAGATCCACTTTGGCGCCGGCTCGAGGCCTGCAGGT
GCAAAGATGGATAAAGTTTTAAACAGAGAGGAATCTTTGCAGCTAATGGACCTTCTAGGTCTTGAAAGGA
GTGGGAATT
Features (pLannotate 1.2.2; 34 found; start..end, strand, type, name):
      1..1179    +  promoter       EF-1α promoter: strong constitutive promoter for human elongation factor EF-1α
   1200..1217    +  protein_bind   attB1 (fragment): mutant version of attB; core recombination site for the Gateway® BP reaction BP Clonase™
   1226..2101    +  CDS            SNAI3: SNAI3_HUMAN - Also known as ZNF293. Experimental evidence at transcript level: Swiss-Prot protein existence level 2. Seems to inhibit myoblast differentiation. Transcriptional repressor of E-box-dependent transactivation of downstream myogenic bHLHs genes. Binds preferentially to the canonical E-box sequences 5'- CAGGTG-3' and 5'-CACCTG-3' (By similarity). From Homo sapiens (Human).
   2109..2126    -  protein_bind   attB2 (fragment): mutant version of attB; core recombination site for the Gateway® BP reaction BP Clonase™
   2135..2176    +  CDS            V5 tag: epitope tag from simian virus 5
   2192..2245    +  promoter       U6 promoter (fragment): RNA polymerase III promoter for human U6 snRNA
   2287..2875    +  misc_feature   WPRE: woodchuck hepatitis virus posttranscriptional regulatory element
   2926..2945    +  misc_feature   cPPT/CTS (fragment): central polypurine tract and central termination sequence of HIV-1
   2947..3180    +  LTR            3' LTR (ΔU3): self-inactivating 3' long terminal repeat (LTR) from HIV-1
   3258..3379    +  polyA_signal   SV40 poly(A) signal: SV40 polyadenylation signal
   3419..3554    +  rep_origin     SV40 ori: SV40 origin of replication
   3575..3593    -  promoter       T7 promoter: promoter for bacteriophage T7 RNA polymerase
   3601..3756    +  CDS            lacZα (fragment): LacZα fragment of β-galactosidase; lacZ fragment
   3761..4189    +  rep_origin     f1 ori (sequence partly withheld): f1 bacteriophage origin of replication; arrow indicates direction of (+) strand synthesis
   4242..4346    +  promoter       AmpR promoter: bla
   4347..5207    +  CDS            AmpR: β-lactamase; bla; confers resistance to ampicillin, carbenicillin, and related antibiotics
   5378..5966    +  rep_origin     ori: high-copy-number ColE1/pMB1/pBR322/pUC origin of replication
   6149..6241    +  CDS            lacI (fragment): lac repressor; lacI; The lac repressor binds to the lac operator to inhibit transcription in E. coli. This inhibition can be relieved by adding lactose or isopropyl-β-D-thiogalactopyranoside (IPTG).
   6254..6275    +  protein_bind   CAP binding site: CAP binding activates transcription in the presence of cAMP. E. coli catabolite activator protein
   6290..6320    +  promoter       lac promoter: promoter for the E. coli lac operon
   6328..6344    +  protein_bind   lac operator: The lac repressor binds to the lac operator to inhibit transcription in E. coli. This inhibition can be relieved by adding lactose or isopropyl-β-D-thiogalactopyranoside (IPTG). lac repressor encoded by lacI
   6389..6407    +  promoter       T3 promoter: promoter for bacteriophage T3 RNA polymerase
   6435..6661    +  promoter       RSV promoter: Rous sarcoma virus enhancer/promoter
   6662..6842    +  LTR            5' LTR (truncated): truncated 5' long terminal repeat (LTR) from HIV-1
   6889..7014    +  misc_feature   HIV-1 Ψ: packaging signal of human immunodeficiency virus type 1
   6998..7361    +  CDS            HIV-1 gag (fragment): gag protein from human immunodeficiency virus 1; gag
   7507..7740    +  misc_feature   RRE: The Rev response element (RRE) of HIV-1 allows for Rev-dependent mRNA export from the nucleus to the cytoplasm.
   8117..8143    +  CDS            Rev (fragment): human immunodeficiency virus 1 (HIV-1) Rev protein; rev; enhances nuclear export of unspliced and incompletely spliced viral mRNAs
   8150..8173    +  promoter       SV40 promoter (fragment): SV40 early promoter
   8174..8245    +  promoter       SV40 promoter (fragment): SV40 enhancer and early promoter
   8269..8404    +  rep_origin     SV40 ori: SV40 origin of replication
   8450..9046    +  CDS            PuroR (fragment): puromycin N-acetyltransferase; pac from Streptomyces; confers resistance to puromycin
   9095..9212    +  misc_feature   cPPT/CTS: central polypurine tract and central termination sequence of HIV-1
   9277..9343    +  CDS            small t antigen (fragment): SV40 (simian virus 40) small t antigen
