[The description below was written by a language model from this plasmid's Addgene catalogue record and pLannotate feature annotations shown in this document.]
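Description:
TFORF3160 is a third-generation-style, self-inactivating HIV-1 lentiviral expression plasmid built on the pLX_TRC317 backbone and carrying the human transcription factor SNAI3 (also known as SMUC or ZNF293), a Snail-family repressor that binds E-box sequences. It belongs to a barcoded transcription factor ORF collection in which each clone carries a unique 24-bp barcode, so that the overexpressed factor can be identified by sequencing in pooled screens. The barcode is not annotated in the feature table, so its exact position is not given by the record. In bacteria the plasmid is maintained through a high-copy ColE1/pUC origin and selected with ampicillin via β-lactamase. An f1 origin and remnants of lac and T7/T3 cloning elements are also present. The depositor notes a risk of recombination, as is common for LTR-containing plasmids.

The viral genome is transcribed from an RSV promoter fused to a truncated 5' LTR, followed by the Ψ packaging signal, a partial gag sequence and the RRE for Rev-dependent export. It ends in a ΔU3 3' LTR that inactivates LTR promoter activity after integration. Within this unit, an SV40 early promoter drives puromycin N-acetyltransferase for selection of transduced mammalian cells, and a cPPT/CTS element aids nuclear import. Downstream, the EF-1α promoter drives constitutive expression of the SNAI3 ORF, which was inserted by Gateway recombination and is flanked by attB1 and attB2 remnants. The ORF is read through into a C-terminal V5 epitope tag for detection. A WPRE downstream of the cassette enhances transcript stability and expression. The construct is intended for lentiviral overexpression of SNAI3, individually or in pooled screens of directed differentiation.
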