Addgene plasmid #144636: TFORF3160
Purpose: Lentiviral vector for overexpressing transcription factor ORFs with unique 24-bp barcodes. Barcodes facilitate identification of transcription factors in pooled screens.
Depositing lab: Feng Zhang. Depositing organization: Broad Institute. Publication: A transcription factor atlas of directed differentiation. Joung J, Ma S, Tay T, Geiger-Schuller KR, Kirchgatterer PC, Verdine VK, Guo B, Arias-Garcia MA, Allen WE, Singh A, Kuksenko O, Abudayyeh OO, Gootenberg JS, Fu Z, Macrae RK, Buenrostro JD, Regev A, Zhang F. Cell. 2023 Jan 5;186(1):209-229.e26. doi: 10.1016/j.cell.2022.11.026. PubMed 36608654.
Backbone
  Vector backbone: pLX_TRC317
  Backbone manufacturer: Broad Institute Genetic Perturbation Platform
  Backbone size w/o insert (bp): 8264
  Vector type: Mammalian Expression, Lentiviral
  Selectable markers: Puromycin
Growth in bacteria
  Bacterial resistance: Ampicillin, 100 μg/mL
  Growth temperature: 37°C
  Growth strain: NEB Stable
  Copy number: High Copy
Gene/Insert
  Gene/Insert name: SNAI3
  Species: H. sapiens (human)
  Insert size (bp): 1085
  Entrez Gene: SNAI3 (a.k.a. SMUC, SNAIL3, ZNF293, Zfp293)
  Promoter: EF1a
  Tag / fusion protein: V5 (C terminal on insert)
  Cloning method: Gateway Cloning
  Sequencing primers: 5′ GGGTGGAGACTGAAGTTAGGCCAG; 3′ CACATAGCGTAAAAGGAGCAACATAG
Resource information
  A portion of this plasmid was derived from a plasmid made by: Broad Institute Genetic Perturbation Platform
Terms and licenses: Academic/Nonprofit Terms; Industry Terms: Not Available to Industry
Depositor comments: NM_178310.3 Please test multiple small colonies in case of plasmid recombination. To make this collection available in a timely manner, a portion of this collection was not fully sequenced by Addgene. If an Addgene verified full plasmid sequence is not available, please contact us prior to placing an order to request the full sequence.
How to cite: TFORF3160 was a gift from Feng Zhang (Addgene plasmid # 144636 ; http://n2t.net/addgene:144636 ; RRID:Addgene_144636)
