>Addgene plasmid #144636 | TFORF3160 | depositor partial sequence | sequence record 286023 | Insert
ATCGATTGATCAACAAGTTTGTACAAAAAAGTTGGCACCATGCCGCGCTCCTTCCTGGTGAAAACGCACT
CCAGCCACAGGGTCCCCAACTACCGGCGGCTGGAGACGCAGAGAGAAATCAATGGTGCCTGCTCTGCCTG
TGGGGGGCTGGTGGTGCCCCTCCTCCCCCGAGACAAGGAGGCCCCTTCTGTGCCCGGTGACCTTCCCCAG
CCCTGGGACCGCTCCTCGGCCGTCGCCTGCATCTCCCTGCCCCTCCTGCCACGGATCGAGGAAGCTCTGG
GGGCCTCTGGGCTGGACGCCTTGGAAGTCAGCGAGGTCGACCCTCGGGCCAGCCGGGCCGCCATTGTACC
CCTCAAAGACAGCCTGAACCACCTCAACCTGCCCCCACTGCTGGTGCTGCCCACACGGTGGTCCCCGACC
TTGGGCCCAGACCGGCACGGGGCTCCGGAAAAACTGCTTGGGGCTGAGCGGATGCCCCGAGCCCCGGGCG
GCTTTGAGTGCTTCCACTGCCACAAACCCTACCACACGCTGGCCGGGCTGGCCAGGCACCGGCAGCTGCA
CTGCCACCTGCAGGTGGGGCGTGTCTTCACCTGCAAGTACTGCGACAAGGAGTACACCAGCCTGGGTGCC
CTCAAGATGCACATCCGCACTCACACGCTGCCCTGCACCTGCAAGATCTGTGGCAAGGCCTTCTCCAGGC
CCTGGTTACTGCAGGGCCATGTCCGCACCCACACAGGGGAGAAGCCCTATGCCTGCTCGCACTGCAGCAG
GGCCTTTGCCGACCGCTCCAACCTTCGGGCCCATCTGCAAACGCACTCAGACGCCAAGAAGTACCGGTGC
CGGCGCTGCACCAAGACCTTCTCCCGCATGTCCCTCCTGGCGCGGCATGAGGAGTCTGGCTGCTGCCCGG
GCCCCTTGCCAACTTTCTTGTACAAAGTGGTTGATATCGGTAAGCCTATCCCTAACCCTCTCCTCGGTCT
CGATTCTACGTAGTAATGAACTAGTCCGTAACTTGAAAGTATTTCGATTTCTTGGCTTTATATATCTTGT
GGAAAGGACGAACTTGGCAGCTGTTAGTTGCCTTT
