>Addgene plasmid #144636 | TFORF3160 | depositor partial sequence | sequence record 286024 | Barcode
ACTTGGCAGCTGTTAGTTGCCTTT
